Addgene plasmid #183244: pSBbi 41BBL-CD86
Purpose: Expression of human 41BBL and CD86 in a Sleeping Beauty transposon vector for use in artificial antigen presenting cells
Depositing lab: Alexander McLellan. Depositing organization: University of Otago. Publication: Sleeping Beauty kit sets provide rapid and accessible generation of artificial antigen-presenting cells for natural killer cell expansion. Dobson LJ, Saunderson SC, Smith-Bell SW, McLellan AD. Immunol Cell Biol. 2023 Aug 16. doi: 10.1111/imcb.12679. PubMed 37585342.
Backbone
  Vector backbone: pSBbi
  Vector type: Mammalian Expression
  Selectable markers: Puromycin
Growth in bacteria
  Bacterial resistance: Ampicillin, 100 μg/mL
  Growth temperature: 37°C
  Growth strain: DH5alpha
  Copy number: High Copy
Gene/Insert
  Gene/Insert name: CD86, 41BBL
  Species: H. sapiens (human)
  Cloning method: Restriction Enzyme; 5′ cloning site unknown (unknown if destroyed)
Terms and licenses: Academic/Nonprofit Terms; Industry Terms: Not Available to Industry
Depositor comments: Useful for construction of artificial antigen presenting cells.
How to cite: pSBbi 41BBL-CD86 was a gift from Alexander McLellan (Addgene plasmid # 183244 ; http://n2t.net/addgene:183244 ; RRID:Addgene_183244)
