[The description below was written by a language model from this plasmid's Addgene catalogue record and pLannotate feature annotations shown in this document.]
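Description:
pSBbi 41BBL-CD86 is a mammalian expression plasmid built on the pSBbi Sleeping Beauty transposon backbone and carrying the human co-stimulatory ligands 41BBL (TNFSF9) and CD86. In bacteria it is maintained as a high-copy plasmid through a ColE1/pUC-type origin and selected with ampicillin via the β-lactamase gene and its bla promoter. Small fragments of a pBR322 bom region and an M13 origin are also annotated. In mammalian cells, selection is by puromycin.

The feature table shows the TNFSF9, CD86 and puromycin N-acetyltransferase (pac) coding sequences arranged one after another on the forward strand, separated by short gaps and followed by a β-globin-derived fragment and the rabbit β-globin polyadenylation signal. This layout suggests that the three are expressed together as one unit, but neither the promoter upstream of TNFSF9 nor any linking elements between the reading frames (such as 2A peptides) are annotated, so the record does not state how they are driven or separated. A strong constitutive EF-1α promoter lies on the opposite strand, pointing away from this cassette toward a bGH polyadenylation signal. This is consistent with a bidirectional design, although no coding sequence is annotated between those two elements. The Sleeping Beauty inverted repeats that would define the transposon boundaries are likewise not identified in the annotation.

According to the record, the plasmid is intended for generating artificial antigen-presenting cells. In Sleeping Beauty systems, a transposase supplied separately integrates the cassette into the genome. Puromycin selection should then yield stable lines displaying 41BBL and CD86, and the associated publication applies such cells to natural killer cell expansion.
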