Features (pLannotate 1.2.2; 13 found; start..end, strand, type, name):
     21..1202    -  promoter       EF-1α promoter: strong constitutive promoter for human elongation factor EF-1α
   1839..2600    +  CDS            TNFSF9: TNFL9_HUMAN - Experimental evidence at protein level: Swiss-Prot protein existence level 1. Cytokine that binds to TNFRSF9. Induces the proliferation of activated peripheral blood T-cells. May have a role in activation- induced cell death (AICD). May play a role in cognate interactions between T-cells and B-cells/macrophages. From Homo sapiens (Human).
   2667..3653    +  CDS            CD86: CD86_HUMAN - Also known as CD28LG2. Experimental evidence at protein level: Swiss-Prot protein existence level 1. (Microbial infection) Acts as a receptor for adenovirus subgroup B. From Homo sapiens (Human).
   3720..4316    +  CDS            pac: PUAC_STRAD - Protein predicted: Swiss-Prot protein existence level 4. Detoxification of puromycin. From Streptomyces alboniger.
   4333..4413    +  CDS            HBB (fragment): HBB_PONPY - Experimental evidence at transcript level: Swiss-Prot protein existence level 2. Involved in oxygen transport from the lung to the various peripheral tissues. From Pongo pygmaeus (Bornean orangutan).
   4484..4539    +  polyA_signal   β-globin poly(A) signal: rabbit β-globin polyadenylation signal (Gil and Proudfoot, 1987)
   5102..5690    -  rep_origin     ori: high-copy-number ColE1/pMB1/pBR322/pUC origin of replication
   5861..6721    -  CDS            AmpR: β-lactamase; bla; confers resistance to ampicillin, carbenicillin, and related antibiotics
   6722..6826    -  promoter       AmpR promoter: bla
   6853..6903    +  misc_feature   bom (fragment): basis of mobility region from pBR322
   6904..6934    -  rep_origin     M13 ori (fragment): M13 bacteriophage origin of replication; arrow indicates direction of (+) strand synthesis
   7233..7254    -  promoter       SV40 promoter (fragment): SV40 enhancer and early promoter
   7258..7482    -  polyA_signal   bGH poly(A) signal: bovine growth hormone polyadenylation signal
>Addgene plasmid #183244 | pSBbi 41BBL-CD86 | addgene full sequence | sequence record 369616 | Addgene NGS Result
AGGCCAGCTTGGGGTAGTTTTCACGACACCTTAAATGGAAGAAAAAAACTTTGAACCACTGTCTGAGGCT
TGAGAATGAACCAAGATCCAAACTCAAAAAGGGCAAATTCCAAGGAGAATTACATCAAGTGCCAAGCTGG
CCTAACTTCAGTCTCCACCCACTCAGTATGGGGAAACTCCATCGCATAAAACCCCTCCCCCCAACCTAAA
GACGACGTACTCCAAAAGCTCGAGAACTAATCGAGGTGCCTGGACGGCGCCCGGTACTCCGTGGAGTCAC
ATGAAGCGACGGCTGAGGACGGAAAGGCCCTTTTCCTTTGTGTGGGTGACTCACCCGCCCGCTCTCCCGA
GCGCCGCGTCCTCCATTTTGAGCTCCCTGCAGCAGGGCCGGGAAGCGGCCATCTTTCCGCTCACGCAACT
GGTGCCGACCGGGCCAGCCTTGCCGCCCAGGGCGGGGCGATACACGGCGGCGCGAGGCCAGGCACCAGAG
CAGGCCGGCCAGCTTGAGACTACCCCCGTCCGATTCTCGGTGGCCGCGCTCGCAGGCCCCGCCTCGCCGA
ACATGTGCGCTGGGACGCACGGGCCCCGTCGCCGCCCGCGGCCCCAAAAACCGAAATACCAGTGTGCAGA
TCTTGGCCCGCATTTACAAGACTATCTTGCCAGAAAAAAAGCGTCGCAGCAGGTCATCAAAAATTTTAAA
TGGCTAGAGACTTATCGAAAGCAGCGAGACAGGCGCGAAGGTGCCACCAGATTCGCACGCGGCGGCCCCA
GCGCCCAAGCCAGGCCTCAACTCAAGCACGAGGCGAAGGGGCTCCTTAAGCGCAAGGCCTCGAACTCTCC
CACCCACTTCCAACCCGAAGCTCGGGATCAAGAATCACGTACTGCAGCCAGGGGCGTGGAAGTAATTCAA
GGCACGCAAGGGCCATAACCCGTAAAGAGGCCAGGCCCGCGGGAACCACACACGGCACTTACCTGTGTTC
TGGCGGCAAACCCGTTGCGAAAAAGAACGTTCACGGCGACTACTGCACTTATATACGGTTCTCCCCCACC
CTCGGGAAAAAGGCGGAGCCAGTACACGACATCACTTTCCCAGTTTACCCCGCGCCACCTTCTCTAGGCA
CCGGTTCAATTGCCGACCCCTCCCCCCAACTTCTCGGGGACTGTGGGCGATGTGCGCTCTGCCCACTGAC
GGGCACCGGAGCCTCTAGGCGAGACCCTGTCTCACAAAATAAAGTAAGCCCGGACTGAGTGCGGAAAGGC
GGGCCTGGCGGGTCTGGTCTCCCCATGCGGGCCACCAGAGGCCCTGCAGCCTTCAGTCGCTTGAAGGGGT
AATGGCGCTTCCACTCACAAACATGGCGGACAGAGCGTGTGAACGAGATGAACAGCCCCTCAAAAATATG
GCCGCCGAGGCTGGACGGCCGTGCCCCAGCAGCACCGCCTCCGCGCCCCACGTGATCTCTCGCCGGGCAC
AGCGCTGACCGCGGAGGTCCAACCGGAAGAATGTCCGGATTGGACATTCGGAAGAGGGCCCGCCTTCCCT
GGGGAATCTCTGCGCACGCGCAGAACGCTTCGACCAATGAAAACACAGGAAGCCGTCCGCGCAACCGCGT
TGCGTCACTTCTGCCGCCCCTGTTTCAAGGTATATAGCCGTAGACGGAACTTCGCCTTTCTCTCGGCCTT
AGCGCCATTTTTTTGGGTGAGTGTTTTTTGGTTCCTGCGTTGGGATTCCGTGTACAATCCATAGACATCT
GACCTCGGCACTTAGCATCATCACAGCAAACTAACTGTAGCCTTTCTCTCTTTCCCTGTAGAAACCTCTG
CACCTGAGGGCGGCCACCATGGAATACGCCTCTGACGCTTCACTGGACCCCGAAGCCCCGTGGCCTCCCG
CGCCCCGCGCTCGCGCCTGCCGCGTACTGCCTTGGGCCCTGGTCGCGGGGCTGCTGCTGCTGCTGCTGCT
CGCTGCCGCCTGCGCCGTCTTCCTCGCCTGCCCCTGGGCCGTGTCCGGGGCTCGCGCCTCGCCCGGCTCC
GCGGCCAGCCCGAGACTCCGCGAGGGTCCCGAGCTTTCGCCCGACGATCCCGCCGGCCTCTTGGACCTGC
GGCAGGGCATGTTTGCGCAGCTGGTGGCCCAAAATGTTCTGCTGATCGATGGGCCCCTGAGCTGGTACAG
TGACCCAGGCCTGGCAGGCGTGTCCCTGACGGGGGGCCTGAGCTACAAAGAGGACACGAAGGAGCTGGTG
GTGGCCAAGGCTGGAGTCTACTATGTCTTCTTTCAACTAGAGCTGCGGCGCGTGGTGGCCGGCGAGGGCT
CAGGCTCCGTTTCACTTGCGCTGCACCTGCAGCCACTGCGCTCTGCTGCTGGGGCCGCCGCCCTGGCTTT
GACCGTGGACCTGCCACCCGCCTCCTCCGAGGCTCGGAACTCGGCCTTCGGTTTCCAGGGCCGCTTGCTG
CACCTGAGTGCCGGCCAGCGCCTGGGCGTCCATCTTCACACTGAGGCCAGGGCACGCCATGCCTGGCAGC
TTACCCAGGGCGCCACAGTCTTGGGACTCTTCCGGGTGACCCCCGAAATCCCAGCCGGACTCCCTTCACC
GAGGTCGGAAGGATCCGGAGCTACTAACTTCAGCCTGCTGAAGCAGGCTGGTGACGTCGAGGAGAATCCT
GGCCCCATGGATCCCCAGTGCACTATGGGACTGAGTAACATTCTCTTTGTGATGGCCTTCCTGCTCTCTG
GTGCTGCTCCTCTGAAGATTCAAGCTTATTTCAATGAGACTGCAGACCTGCCATGCCAATTTGCAAACTC
TCAAAACCAAAGCCTGAGTGAGCTAGTAGTATTTTGGCAGGACCAGGAAAACTTGGTTCTGAATGAGGTA
TACTTAGGCAAAGAGAAATTTGACAGTGTTCATTCCAAGTATATGGGCCGCACAAGTTTTGATTCGGACA
GTTGGACCCTGAGACTTCACAATCTTCAGATCAAGGACAAGGGCTTGTATCAATGTATCATCCATCACAA
AAAGCCCACAGGAATGATTCGCATCCACCAGATGAATTCTGAACTGTCAGTGCTTGCTAACTTCAGTCAA
CCTGAAATAGTACCAATTTCTAATATAACAGAAAATGTGTACATAAATTTGACCTGCTCATCTATACACG
GTTACCCAGAACCTAAGAAGATGAGTGTTTTGCTAAGAACCAAGAATTCAACTATCGAGTATGATGGTAT
TATGCAGAAATCTCAAGATAATGTCACAGAACTGTACGACGTTTCCATCAGCTTGTCTGTTTCATTCCCT
GATGTTACGAGCAATATGACCATCTTCTGTATTCTGGAAACTGACAAGACGCGGCTTTTATCTTCACCTT
TCTCTATAGAGCTTGAGGACCCTCAGCCTCCCCCAGACCACATTCCTTGGATTACAGCTGTACTTCCAAC
AGTTATTATATGTGTGATGGTTTTCTGTCTAATTCTATGGAAATGGAAGAAGAAGAAGCGGCCTCGCAAC
TCTTATAAATGTGGAACCAACACAATGGAGAGGGAAGAGAGTGAACAGACCAAGAAAAGAGAAAAAATCC
ATATACCTGAAAGATCTGATGAAGCCCAGCGTGTTTTTAAAAGTTCGAAGACATCTTCATGCGACAAAAG
TGATACATGTTTTGGATCCGGAGCTACTAACTTCAGCCTGCTGAAGCAGGCTGGTGACGTCGAGGAGAAT
CCTGGCCCCATGACAGAATACAAGCCTACAGTTAGACTGGCAACACGCGATGATGTTCCCAGGGCGGTTC
GGACACTTGCTGCTGCTTTCGCCGATTATCCGGCCACGCGACACACTGTGGACCCAGATAGGCACATCGA
GAGAGTGACGGAGCTGCAAGAGCTGTTTTTGACTAGGGTTGGACTTGATATCGGAAAAGTTTGGGTTGCT
GATGATGGTGCTGCGGTAGCGGTCTGGACAACTCCTGAGTCAGTGGAGGCCGGAGCGGTCTTCGCTGAGA
TCGGTCCTCGCATGGCCGAATTGAGCGGAAGTCGATTGGCCGCTCAGCAGCAAATGGAGGGTCTTCTGGC
ACCCCACAGGCCTAAGGAGCCTGCGTGGTTTCTTGCAACAGTGGGCGTGTCTCCAGATCATCAGGGGAAA
GGTCTTGGTTCTGCAGTAGTGCTGCCCGGTGTAGAGGCAGCGGAGAGGGCAGGCGTACCAGCGTTCTTGG
AAACCTCAGCCCCGAGAAACCTGCCTTTCTATGAGCGCCTCGGGTTTACCGTCACAGCGGATGTTGAAGT
CCCTGAGGGACCGCGCACATGGTGTATGACCCGAAAGCCCGGTGCCTGATTCGAAGGCCTGTCGTGAATT
CACTCCTCAGGTGCAGGCTGCCTATCAGAAGGTGGTGGCTGGTGTGGCCAATGCCCTGGCTCACAAATAC
CACTGAGATCTTTTTCCCTCTGCCAAAAATTATGGGGACATCATGAAGCCCCTTGAGCATCTGACTTCTG
GCTAATAAAGGAAATTTATTTTCATTGCAATAGTGTGTTGGAATTTTTTGTGTCTCTCACTCGGAAGGAC
ATATGGGAGGGCAAATCATTTAAAACATCAGAATGAGTATTTGGTTTAGAGTTTGGCAACATATGCCATA
TGCTGGCTGCCATGAACTAGCTACTCGGGACCCCTTACCGAAACATCGCCGCATTCTGCAGAGGAGTCGA
GTGTATGTAAACTTCTGACCCACTGGGAATGTGATGAAAGAAATAAAAGCTGAAATGAATCATTCTCTCT
ACTATTATTCTGATATTTCACATTCTTAAAATAAAGTGGTGATCCTAACTGACCTAAGACAGGGAATTTT
TACTAGGATTAAATGTCAGGAATTGTGAAAAAGTGAGTTTAAATGTATTTGGCTAAGGTGTATGTAAACT
TCCGACTTCAACTGTATAGGGATCCGCTTCCTCGCTCACTGACTCGCTGCGCTCGGTCGTTCGGCTGCGG
CGAGCGGTATCAGCTCACTCAAAGGCGGTAATACGGTTATCCACAGAATCAGGGGATAACGCAGGAAAGA
ACATGTGAGCAAAAGGCCAGCAAAAGGCCAGGAACCGTAAAAAGGCCGCGTTGCTGGCGTTTTTCCATAG
GCTCCGCCCCCCTGACGAGCATCACAAAAATCGACGCTCAAGTCAGAGGTGGCGAAACCCGACAGGACTA
TAAAGATACCAGGCGTTTCCCCCTGGAAGCTCCCTCGTGCGCTCTCCTGTTCCGACCCTGCCGCTTACCG
GATACCTGTCCGCCTTTCTCCCTTCGGGAAGCGTGGCGCTTTCTCATAGCTCACGCTGTAGGTATCTCAG
TTCGGTGTAGGTCGTTCGCTCCAAGCTGGGCTGTGTGCACGAACCCCCCGTTCAGCCCGACCGCTGCGCC
TTATCCGGTAACTATCGTCTTGAGTCCAACCCGGTAAGACACGACTTATCGCCACTGGCAGCAGCCACTG
GTAACAGGATTAGCAGAGCGAGGTATGTAGGCGGTGCTACAGAGTTCTTGAAGTGGTGGCCTAACTACGG
CTACACTAGAAGAACAGTATTTGGTATCTGCGCTCTGCTGAAGCCAGTTACCTTCGGAAAAAGAGTTGGT
AGCTCTTGATCCGGCAAACAAACCACCGCTGGTAGCGGTGGTTTTTTTGTTTGCAAGCAGCAGATTACGC
GCAGAAAAAAAGGATCTCAAGAAGATCCTTTGATCTTTTCTACGGGGTCTGACGCTCAGTGGAACGAAAA
CTCACGTTAAGGGATTTTGGTCATGAGATTATCAAAAAGGATCTTCACCTAGATCCTTTTAAATTAAAAA
TGAAGTTTTAAATCAATCTAAAGTATATATGAGTAAACTTGGTCTGACAGTTACCAATGCTTAATCAGTG
AGGCACCTATCTCAGCGATCTGTCTATTTCGTTCATCCATAGTTGCCTGACTCCCCGTCGTGTAGATAAC
TACGATACGGGAGGGCTTACCATCTGGCCCCAGTGCTGCAATGATACCGCGAGACCCACGCTCACCGGCT
CCAGATTTATCAGCAATAAACCAGCCAGCCGGAAGGGCCGAGCGCAGAAGTGGTCCTGCAACTTTATCCG
CCTCCATCCAGTCTATTAATTGTTGCCGGGAAGCTAGAGTAAGTAGTTCGCCAGTTAATAGTTTGCGCAA
CGTTGTTGCCATTGCTACAGGCATCGTGGTGTCACGCTCGTCGTTTGGTATGGCTTCATTCAGCTCCGGT
TCCCAACGATCAAGGCGAGTTACATGATCCCCCATGTTGTGCAAAAAAGCGGTTAGCTCCTTCGGTCCTC
CGATCGTTGTCAGAAGTAAGTTGGCCGCAGTGTTATCACTCATGGTTATGGCAGCACTGCATAATTCTCT
TACTGTCATGCCATCCGTAAGATGCTTTTCTGTGACTGGTGAGTACTCAACCAAGTCATTCTGAGAATAG
TGTATGCGGCGACCGAGTTGCTCTTGCCCGGCGTCAATACGGGATAATACCGCGCCACATAGCAGAACTT
TAAAAGTGCTCATCATTGGAAAACGTTCTTCGGGGCGAAAACTCTCAAGGATCTTACCGCTGTTGAGATC
CAGTTCGATGTAACCCACTCGTGCACCCAACTGATCTTCAGCATCTTTTACTTTCACCAGCGTTTCTGGG
TGAGCAAAAACAGGAAGGCAAAATGCCGCAAAAAAGGGAATAAGGGCGACACGGAAATGTTGAATACTCA
TACTCTTCCTTTTTCAATATTATTGAAGCATTTATCAGGGTTATTGTCTCATGAGCGGATACATATTTGA
ATGTATTTAGAAAAATAAACAAATAGGGGTTCCGCGCACATTTCCCCGAAAAGTGCCACCTGATGCGGTG
TGAAATACCGCACAGATGCGTAAGGAGAAAATACCGCATCAGGAAATTGTAAGCGTTAATATTTTGTTAA
AATTGGATCCCTATACAGTTGAAGTCGGAAGTTTACATACACTTAAGTTGGAGTCATTAAAACTCGTTTT
TCAACTACTCCACAAATTTCTTGTTAACAAACAATAGTTTTGGCAAGTCAGTTAGGACATCTACTTTGTG
CATGACACAAGTCATTTTTCCAACAATTGTTTACAGACAGATTATTTCACTTATAATTCACTGTATCACA
ATTCCAGTGGGTCAGAAGTTTACATACACTAAGTTCGACTCCTCTGCAGAATGCGGCGATGTTTCGGTAA
GGGGTCCGCTATCTAGTAGGCCCAGCTGGTTCTTTCCGCCTCAGAAGCCATAGAGCCCACCGCATCCCCA
GCATGCCTGCTATTGTCTTCCCAATCCTCCCCCTTGCTGTCCTGCCCCACCCCACCCCCCAGAATAGAAT
GACACCTACTCAGACAATGCGATGCAATTTCCTCATTTTATTAGGAAAGGACAGTGGGAGTGGCACCTTC
CAGGGTCAAGGAAGGCACGGGGGAGGGGCAAACAACAGATGGCTGGCAACTAGAAGGCACAGTCGAGGCT
GATCAGCGAGCTCTAGAGAATTGATCCCCAAGCTTGGCCTGACAGGCCTTCGAATTAGTGAGAAGGAAAG
ACGCAACCAGGAAGCCCACCAAGAGAAAGAGGCATTTCCTGAAAAGATTCCCCTTTTTGGAGAGCCCTAC
AAGGTATTTACTGAACACTAGACATTGAAGTCCTGATTTATCACAATGTTGAACCCTATGATGAAACAAT
TCAGTATAATTGAGTTCGAAACTCGAGCCATGGTGGCCTCAG
